Addgene plasmid #70166: pZ001 (AacC2c1 locus)
Purpose: Expresses AacC2c1 full locus
Depositing lab: Feng Zhang. Depositing organization: Broad Institute. Publication: Discovery and Functional Characterization of Diverse Class 2 CRISPR-Cas Systems. Shmakov S, Abudayyeh OO, Makarova KS, Wolf YI, Gootenberg JS, Semenova E, Minakhin L, Joung J, Konermann S, Severinov K, Zhang F, Koonin EV. Mol Cell. 2015 Nov 5;60(3):385-97. doi: 10.1016/j.molcel.2015.10.008. Epub 2015 Oct 22. PubMed 26593719.
Backbone
  Vector backbone: pACYC184
  Backbone manufacturer: NEB
  Backbone size w/o insert (bp): 4245
  Total vector size (bp): 10737
  Vector type: Bacterial Expression
Growth in bacteria
  Bacterial resistance: Chloramphenicol, 25 μg/mL
  Growth temperature: 37°C
  Growth strain: Stbl3
  Copy number: Low Copy
Gene/Insert
  Gene/Insert name: AacC2c1 locus (alt name: AacCas12b)
  Species: alicyclobacillus acidoterrestris
  Insert size (bp): 6680
  GenBank ID: WP_021296342.1
Terms and licenses: Academic/Nonprofit Terms; Industry Terms: Not Available to Industry
How to cite: pZ001 (AacC2c1 locus) was a gift from Feng Zhang (Addgene plasmid # 70166 ; http://n2t.net/addgene:70166 ; RRID:Addgene_70166)
