[The description below was written by a language model from this plasmid's Addgene catalogue record and pLannotate feature annotations shown in this document.]
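Description:
pZ001 (AacC2c1 locus) is a low-copy bacterial expression plasmid of about 10.7 kb that carries the complete C2c1 (Cas12b) CRISPR-Cas locus from Alicyclobacillus acidoterrestris in the pACYC184 backbone. It replicates from the p15A origin, which is compatible with ColE1-type plasmids, so a second plasmid such as a target or reporter construct can be maintained in the same E. coli cell. Selection is with chloramphenicol, through the chloramphenicol acetyltransferase gene and its native cat promoter. The annotation also detects a full-length tetracycline efflux (TcR) reading frame along with small TcR, IS1, RSF ori and resD fragments, which are probably pACYC184 backbone remnants. The record lists only chloramphenicol as the selectable resistance, so tetracycline resistance should not be assumed to be functional.

The insert of roughly 6.7 kb is a genomic locus rather than an engineered expression cassette. The feature table identifies the large cas12b/c2c1 effector coding sequence and, further downstream, a short match to cas2, an adaptation-module protein involved in spacer acquisition. Much of the region between and after these two features is unannotated. A full locus would be expected to include other cas genes, the CRISPR array and non-coding RNA elements, but the table does not mark them. No heterologous promoter is annotated or stated, so expression presumably depends on the locus's native regulatory sequences, and no tags or reporters are recorded.

The stated purpose is heterologous expression of the full AacC2c1 locus. This fits its origin in work on the discovery and functional characterization of diverse class 2 CRISPR-Cas systems, where such a locus can be reconstituted in E. coli to study its expression, RNA processing and interference activity.
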