Features (pLannotate 1.2.2; 11 found; start..end, strand, type, name):
    220..322     -  promoter       cat promoter: promoter of the E. coli cat gene encoding chloramphenicol acetyltransferase
    443..586     +  mobile_element IS1 (fragment): prokaryotic transposable element IS1
    705..760     -  rep_origin     RSF ori (fragment): Plasmids containing the RSF 1030 origin of replication can be propagated in E. coli cells that contain additional plasmids with compatible origins.
    848..1393    -  rep_origin     p15A ori: Plasmids containing the medium-copy-number p15A origin of replication can be propagated in E. coli cells that contain a second plasmid with the ColE1 origin.
   1771..5157    +  CDS            cas12b: CS12B_ALIAG - Also known as c2c1 From Alicyclobacillus acidoterrestris (strain ATCC 49025 / DSM 3922 / CIP 106132 / NCIMB 13137 / GD3B).
   6969..7112    +  CDS            cas2 (fragment): CAS2_MYXXD - Experimental evidence at transcript level: Swiss-Prot protein existence level 2. CRISPR (clustered regularly interspaced short palindromic repeat), is an adaptive immune system that provides protection against mobile genetic elements (viruses, transposable elements and conjugative plasmids). CRISPR clusters contain sequences complementary to antecedent mobile elements and target invading nucleic acids. CRISPR clusters are transcribed and processed into CRISPR RNA (crRNA). Functions as a ssRNA-specific endoribonuclease. Involved in the integration of spacer DNA into the CRISPR cass
   8073..9263    +  CDS            TcR: tetracycline efflux protein; tet; confers resistance to tetracycline
   9767..9860    +  CDS            TcR (fragment): tetracycline efflux protein; tet; confers resistance to tetracycline
   9857..9914    -  CDS            TcR (fragment): tetracycline efflux protein; tet; confers resistance to tetracycline
   9904..9999    +  CDS            resD (fragment): REDF_ECOLI - Also known as D. Protein inferred from homology: Swiss-Prot protein existence level 3. Acts as a repressor of transcription and as a site-specific resolvase that cleaves at the RfsF site. From Escherichia coli (strain K12).
  10297..219     -  CDS            CmR (across the origin): chloramphenicol acetyltransferase; cat; confers resistance to chloramphenicol
>Addgene plasmid #70166 | pZ001 (AacC2c1 locus) | depositor full sequence | sequence record 125305 | AacC2c1 full locus in pACYC184
GAATTCCGGATGAGCATTCATCAGGCGGGCAAGAATGTGAATAAAGGCCGGATAAAACTTGTGCTTATTT
TTCTTTACGGTCTTTAAAAAGGCCGTAATATCCAGCTGAACGGTCTGGTTATAGGTACATTGAGCAACTG
ACTGAAATGCCTCAAAATGTTCTTTACGATGCCATTGGGATATATCAACGGTGGTATATCCAGTGATTTT
TTTCTCCATTTTAGCTTCCTTAGCTCCTGAAAATCTCGATAACTCAAAAAATACGCCCGGTAGTGATCTT
ATTTCATTATGGTGAAAGTTGGAACCTCTTACGTGCCGATCAACGTCTCATTTTCGCCAAAAGTTGGCCC
AGGGCTTCCCGGTATCAACAGGGACACCAGGATTTATTTATTCTGCGAAGTGATCTTCCGTCACAGGTAT
TTATTCGGCGCAAAGTGCGTCGGGTGATGCTGCCAACTTACTGATTTAGTGTATGATGGTGTTTTTGAGG
TGCTCCAGTGGCTTCTGTTTCTATCAGCTGTCCCTCCTGTTCAGCTACTGACGGGGTGGTGCGTAACGGC
AAAAGCACCGCCGGACATCAGCGCTAGCGGAGTGTATACTGGCTTACTATGTTGGCACTGATGAGGGTGT
CAGTGAAGTGCTTCATGTGGCAGGAGAAAAAAGGCTGCACCGGTGCGTCAGCAGAATATGTGATACAGGA
TATATTCCGCTTCCTCGCTCACTGACTCGCTACGCTCGGTCGTTCGACTGCGGCGAGCGGAAATGGCTTA
CGAACGGGGCGGAGATTTCCTGGAAGATGCCAGGAAGATACTTAACAGGGAAGTGAGAGGGCCGCGGCAA
AGCCGTTTTTCCATAGGCTCCGCCCCCCTGACAAGCATCACGAAATCTGACGCTCAAATCAGTGGTGGCG
AAACCCGACAGGACTATAAAGATACCAGGCGTTTCCCCCTGGCGGCTCCCTCGTGCGCTCTCCTGTTCCT
GCCTTTCGGTTTACCGGTGTCATTCCGCTGTTATGGCCGCGTTTGTCTCATTCCACGCCTGACACTCAGT
TCCGGGTAGGCAGTTCGCTCCAAGCTGGACTGTATGCACGAACCCCCCGTTCAGTCCGACCGCTGCGCCT
TATCCGGTAACTATCGTCTTGAGTCCAACCCGGAAAGACATGCAAAAGCACCACTGGCAGCAGCCACTGG
TAATTGATTTAGAGGAGTTAGTCTTGAAGTCATGCGCCGGTTAAGGCTAAACTGAAAGGACAAGTTTTGG
TGACTGCGCTCCTCCAAGCCAGTTACCTCGGTTCAAAGAGTTGGTAGCTCAGAGAACCTTCGAAAAACCG
CCCTGCAAGGCGGTTTTTTCGTTTTCAGAGCAAGAGATTACGCGCAGACCAAAACGATCTCAAGAAGATC
ATCTTATTAATCAGATAAAATATTTTTAGAGTGTTCTGACGGCTAAAGGCCGTGCTTATCATCCATCGAA
AACGGCAACGCACATTTATCAGATGTTCGCAATGATGGACCCATAAAAGGGGGCCGTGAGTGTCTAAGCC
GGCAGTACAGCCTATTAGGCACAATAATGCACATTGTTGGGTGAAAACTCCAAGTTCGTGGTGGAAAGGA
GGTTTCTGGAGTGAAAAAGCCGAATCTGAAAAATCAGCAAAAGCGCATCACCATCGCGCTCAGGCTTACG
GTTGCATCGTCGCGACACAAGTAACAAACCCGTGTGGATGGAGTGCGCTAGGTGCGCTCCATCCCCCCAT
CCTTGAACAGAGGTGCGAACATGGCCGTCAAATCCATCAAAGTGAAACTTCGTCTCGACGATATGCCGGA
GATTCGGGCCGGTCTATGGAAACTTCATAAGGAAGTCAATGCGGGGGTTCGATATTACACGGAATGGCTC
AGTCTTCTCCGTCAAGAGAACTTGTATCGAAGAAGTCCGAATGGGGACGGAGAGCAAGAATGTGATAAGA
CTGCAGAAGAATGCAAAGCCGAATTGTTGGAGCGGCTGCGCGCGCGTCAAGTGGAGAATGGACACCGTGG
TCCGGCGGGATCGGACGATGAATTGCTGCAGTTGGCGCGTCAACTCTATGAGTTGTTGGTTCCGCAGGCG
ATAGGTGCGAAAGGCGACGCGCAGCAAATTGCCCGCAAATTTTTGAGCCCCTTGGCCGACAAGGACGCAG
TTGGTGGGCTTGGAATCGCGAAGGCGGGGAACAAACCGCGGTGGGTTCGCATGCGCGAAGCGGGGGAACC
AGGCTGGGAAGAGGAGAAGGAGAAGGCTGAGACGAGGAAATCTGCGGATCGGACTGCGGATGTTTTGCGC
GCGCTCGCGGATTTTGGGTTAAAGCCACTGATGCGCGTATACACCGATTCTGAGATGTCATCGGTGGAGT
GGAAACCGCTTCGGAAGGGACAAGCCGTTCGGACGTGGGATAGGGACATGTTCCAACAAGCTATCGAACG
GATGATGTCGTGGGAGTCGTGGAATCAGCGCGTTGGGCAAGAGTACGCGAAACTCGTAGAACAAAAAAAT
CGATTTGAGCAGAAGAATTTCGTCGGCCAGGAACATCTGGTCCATCTCGTCAATCAGTTGCAACAAGATA
TGAAAGAAGCATCGCCCGGACTCGAATCGAAAGAGCAAACCGCGCACTATGTGACGGGACGGGCATTGCG
CGGATCGGACAAGGTATTTGAGAAGTGGGGGAAACTCGCCCCCGATGCACCTTTCGATTTGTACGACGCC
GAAATCAAGAATGTGCAGAGACGTAACACGAGACGATTCGGATCACATGACTTGTTCGCAAAATTGGCAG
AGCCAGAGTATCAGGCCCTGTGGCGCGAAGATGCTTCGTTTCTCACGCGTTACGCGGTGTACAACAGCAT
CCTTCGCAAACTGAATCACGCCAAAATGTTCGCGACGTTTACTTTGCCGGATGCAACGGCGCACCCGATT
TGGACTCGCTTCGATAAATTGGGTGGGAATTTGCACCAGTACACCTTTTTGTTCAACGAATTTGGAGAAC
GCAGGCACGCGATTCGTTTTCACAAGCTATTGAAAGTCGAGAATGGTGTCGCAAGAGAAGTTGATGATGT
CACCGTGCCCATTTCAATGTCAGAGCAATTGGATAATCTGCTTCCCAGAGATCCCAATGAACCGATTGCG
CTATATTTTCGAGATTACGGAGCCGAACAGCATTTCACAGGTGAATTTGGTGGCGCGAAGATCCAGTGCC
GCCGGGATCAGCTGGCTCATATGCACCGACGCAGAGGGGCGAGGGATGTTTATCTCAATGTCAGCGTACG
TGTGCAGAGTCAGTCTGAGGCGCGGGGAGAACGTCGCCCGCCGTATGCGGCAGTATTTCGTCTGGTCGGG
GACAACCATCGCGCGTTTGTCCATTTCGATAAACTATCGGATTATCTTGCGGAACATCCGGATGATGGGA
AGCTCGGGTCGGAGGGGTTGCTTTCCGGGCTGCGGGTGATGAGTGTCGATCTCGGCCTTCGCACATCTGC
ATCGATTTCCGTTTTTCGCGTTGCCCGGAAGGACGAGTTGAAGCCGAACTCAAAAGGTCGTGTACCGTTT
TTCTTTCCGATAAAAGGGAATGACAATCTCGTCGCGGTTCATGAGCGATCACAACTCTTGAAGCTGCCTG
GCGAAACGGAGTCGAAGGACCTGCGTGCTATCCGAGAAGAACGCCAACGGACATTGCGGCAGTTGCGGAC
GCAACTGGCGTATTTGCGGCTGCTCGTGCGGTGTGGGTCGGAAGATGTGGGGCGGCGTGAACGGAGTTGG
GCAAAGCTTATCGAGCAGCCGGTGGATGCGGCCAATCACATGACACCGGATTGGCGCGAGGCTTTTGAAA
ACGAACTTCAGAAGCTTAAGTCACTCCATGGTATCTGTAGCGACAAGGAATGGATGGATGCTGTCTACGA
GAGCGTTCGCCGCGTGTGGCGTCACATGGGCAAACAGGTTCGCGATTGGCGAAAGGACGTACGAAGCGGA
GAGCGGCCCAAGATTCGCGGCTATGCGAAAGACGTGGTCGGTGGAAACTCGATTGAGCAAATCGAGTATC
TGGAACGTCAGTACAAGTTCCTCAAGAGTTGGAGCTTCTTTGGTAAGGTGTCGGGACAAGTGATTCGTGC
GGAGAAGGGATCTCGTTTTGCGATCACGCTGCGCGAACACATTGATCACGCGAAGGAAGATCGGCTGAAG
AAATTGGCGGATCGCATCATTATGGAGGCTCTCGGCTATGTGTACGCGTTGGATGAGCGCGGCAAAGGAA
AGTGGGTTGCGAAGTATCCGCCGTGCCAGCTCATCCTGCTGGAGGAATTGAGCGAGTACCAGTTCAATAA
CGACAGGCCTCCGAGCGAAAACAACCAGTTGATGCAATGGAGTCATCGCGGCGTGTTCCAGGAGTTGATA
AATCAGGCCCAAGTCCATGATTTACTCGTTGGGACGATGTATGCAGCGTTCTCGTCGCGATTCGACGCGC
GAACTGGGGCACCGGGTATCCGCTGTCGCCGGGTTCCGGCGCGTTGCACCCAGGAGCACAATCCAGAACC
ATTTCCTTGGTGGCTGAACAAGTTTGTGGTGGAACATACGTTGGATGCTTGTCCCCTACGCGCAGACGAC
CTCATCCCAACGGGTGAAGGAGAGATTTTTGTCTCGCCGTTCAGCGCGGAGGAGGGGGACTTTCATCAGA
TTCACGCCGACCTGAATGCGGCGCAAAATCTGCAGCAGCGACTCTGGTCTGATTTTGATATCAGTCAAAT
TCGGTTGCGGTGTGATTGGGGTGAAGTGGACGGTGAACTCGTTCTGATCCCAAGGCTTACAGGAAAACGA
ACGGCGGATTCATATAGCAACAAGGTGTTTTATACCAATACAGGTGTCACCTATTATGAGCGAGAGCGGG
GGAAGAAGCGGAGAAAGGTTTTCGCGCAAGAGAAATTGTCGGAGGAAGAGGCGGAGTTGCTCGTGGAAGC
AGACGAGGCGAGGGAGAAATCGGTCGTTTTGATGCGTGATCCGTCTGGCATCATCAATCGGGGAAATTGG
ACCAGGCAAAAGGAATTTTGGTCGATGGTGAACCAGCGGATCGAAGGATACTTGGTCAAGCAGATTCGCT
CGCGCGTTCCATTACAAGATAGTGCGTGTGAAAACACGGGGGATATTTAACGGCAAATGGGATTTCTCGC
AATTTCGGACGAGCTTGCGGTGTTTAGAAGTCTCTCAATCGGCTCAGACTGGTCATAGATTGACAGCGCG
GTTATGGCACCAGACTGTAGGTGGAGTGAGGGACATGGCCGTACCGATTCGGATGCTGAATGAACTCTCT
TATTGCGAACGTTTATATCATTTGATCATGTGCAAGGGTTATTCGAAAAATCTGCGGACACAGTGGAAGG
CAGCGGTCAGCACGACCGGGCGGAACGCCGCAAAAGACCATCAGACGTGGGGCATGATGTGTGGGATATT
GCACCGCAGAGCCTCCATCTCGGCGACGAGGATTTGGGGATTGTGGGCAAATTGGATGCGATTCGCTATC
AGGACGACGGGTATTGGGAGCCCGTTGAAGCGAAACATTCAAGCGCACCAAACGGTGGCACTTCATTTCG
CCTCGGCGAGTGGGAATTGGACGGCAAGGCGTGGCCGAATGACCAGATACAGTTGTGTGCACAAGGATTG
TTACTGAGAGCCAACGGATTTCCGACCATTGCGGGTAAGTTGTTCTACCGAGGAAACAGACAGACGGTAA
GGATTGTATTTTCGGATGATTTGATTGCTGCAACGGTTGCCACCATCCGGAGAGCACACGAGTTGGAACA
GGCTTCGATGCCCTCGCCACTGCTGAATTCCGACAAGTGCTTCCGATGCTCGTTGAATGGTGTCTGTCTT
CCTGACGAAACGATTCGCTTGACGAGTCCGGACGGAGAGACCGTTCCGATACGAGATATTGTCCCCAGTC
GAGATGATTTAGGAACCGTGTACGTGTCGGAGCCTGGGACCCGGGTCGGAAAGCGTGGTTACGAGTTGAC
CATCACGTCGAAAGATGGGATGGAATCGACCGTTCCGTTAAAAGATGTTCGGCACATCTCCCTCTTCGGG
AACGTTCAGATTTCCACCCAATTGGTGCACGATTGTATGGAGTCCGGCGTCACCATCAGCTACTTGACTG
CCGCCGGCCGTCTCGTCGGGATGAACCACAATTTGATTTCGAAAAACGTCTTGGTGCGGCGTGAACAGTT
CAAGCGGTTTGGGGACGAGCGTGATCGACTGACACTTGCGAGGTATATCGTTCGCGCGAAAATTCTCAAC
CAGCGCACCTTGCTTCGTCGAAATGCGCACGGGCTCGACAAGGTCATTTTGAAAGATTTGCTCGATCACG
CCCGACGTTCCGAAGAAGCCACTTCCATTGACTCGTTGCTCGGCATTGAAGGGATTGCGGCGAAACAGTA
CATGCAGGCGTTTGTGCTGATGCTGAAAGTAAAAGGCGTTCCTGCGGGCGAAACGCTGATGAACGGCAGA
AATCGCCGCCCACCGAAGGACCCGGTTAATGCGTTGCTGTCACTTGGATATTCGTTGTTGCAACGGGATA
TGTATGCCGCCTTGGCTGCAGTGGGCCTGGACCCCTTGATGGGCTTTTACCATCGCATTGAAACGGGGCG
TCCGTCACTGGTACTCGACATGATGGAACCGTTTCGAGCGATCATCGCGGATTCGGTGGTCGTTCGAACA
TTGAACACCGGCGAAATTGCCTGGGATGACTTTTATATCGGGCAGGAGTCCTGTTCGTTGAAGCTGCCTG
GACGGAAACGATTTTTTCAGGCGTTTGAGCGACGCATGCACGAGACCGTGACGCATCCGGTGTTCGGTTA
CAAATTGAGTTACCGTCGGATGCTGGAACTAGAAGCGCGCTTCTTGTCGCGATACTTGATGGGCGAATTG
CCGGAATATCGCCCAATTGTCACGAGGTGATGGCGATGCGCCGATATGTGCTGGTGAGCTACGATATCAG
TGATCAAAAACGCTGGCGAAGGGTATACAAAATCGTTCGAGGCTATGGCATGCACGTTCAGTATTCGGTG
TTCCTATGCCAACTCACCGATCAGGATGAGGCCGAGTTGAAGCAATTGCTATTGGATGTGATTCATCAGT
CGATGGATCAAGTCATTTTTGCAAGGATTGGAACCGTGCAGGCGAAAGCTGCCGAGCGGAATATGTCGTG
CATTGGGCGGGACTTCGTACCATTGGATTTGAAGGGATTGGTATTTTGAAGGATTGATGTAAACTTCAAA
TACGCGTAAAATATAATCTGTCTAGAGGACAGAATTTTTCAACGGGTGTGCCAATGGCCACTTTCCAGGT
GGCAAAGCCCGTTGAGCTTCTCAAAAAGAACGCTCGCTCAGTGTTCTGACCTTTCGAGCGCCTGTTCAGG
GCGAAAACCCTGGGAGGCGCTCGAATCATAGGTGGGACAAGGGATTCGCGGCGAAAACGACGGGAGAGAA
CGAGAATGAAACGAGATGAAATCGATGGGAAACATCAAGTGCTCGTTTATGGGCTTGGATCTCCGCGTGG
TTCAAGGGCTGCGAGCGCCCGCTGTCGGATCACTGAGCGAGCGATCTGAGAAGTGGCACTGTTTGGTAAA
GGTAAAAAGACGAATGATGCATCCGTCGGATCACTGAGCGAGCGATCTGAGAAGTGGCACCCTTTATAAA
AAGGGGCGTCCTTTAGTACCGTGTACTGTCGGATCACTGAGCGAGCGATCTGAGAAGTGGCACAAGCCTT
GAGTAATTCGCCGTGGGATTCCCCGCCGTATGTCGGATCACTGAGCGAGCGATCTGAGAAGTGGCACTAA
TGAAGTTAAAGGAGATGAGACAATGAAAGAAGTCGGATCACTGAGCGAGCGATCTGAGAAGTGGCACTGC
AATGCGTTGGATTATGACGATGCAGGCCAAGGAAGTCGGATCACTGAGCGAGCGATCTGAGAAGTGGCAC
TGATGTCAGCGAAACGACCACCATCGGGGTTATAACAGCTTTAATGCGGTAGTTTATCACAGTTAAATTG
CTAACGCAGTCAGGCACCGTGTATGAAATCTAACAATGCGCTCATCGTCATCCTCGGCACCGTCACCCTG
GATGCTGTAGGCATAGGCTTGGTTATGCCGGTACTGCCGGGCCTCTTGCGGGATATCGTCCATTCCGACA
GCATCGCCAGTCACTATGGCGTGCTGCTAGCGCTATATGCGTTGATGCAATTTCTATGCGCACCCGTTCT
CGGAGCACTGTCCGACCGCTTTGGCCGCCGCCCAGTCCTGCTCGCTTCGCTACTTGGAGCCACTATCGAC
TACGCGATCATGGCGACCACACCCGTCCTGTGGATCCTCTACGCCGGACGCATCGTGGCCGGCATCACCG
GCGCCACAGGTGCGGTTGCTGGCGCCTATATCGCCGACATCACCGATGGGGAAGATCGGGCTCGCCACTT
CGGGCTCATGAGCGCTTGTTTCGGCGTGGGTATGGTGGCAGGCCCCGTGGCCGGGGGACTGTTGGGCGCC
ATCTCCTTGCATGCACCATTCCTTGCGGCGGCGGTGCTCAACGGCCTCAACCTACTACTGGGCTGCTTCC
TAATGCAGGAGTCGCATAAGGGAGAGCGTCGACCGATGCCCTTGAGAGCCTTCAACCCAGTCAGCTCCTT
CCGGTGGGCGCGGGGCATGACTATCGTCGCCGCACTTATGACTGTCTTCTTTATCATGCAACTCGTAGGA
CAGGTGCCGGCAGCGCTCTGGGTCATTTTCGGCGAGGACCGCTTTCGCTGGAGCGCGACGATGATCGGCC
TGTCGCTTGCGGTATTCGGAATCTTGCACGCCCTCGCTCAAGCCTTCGTCACTGGTCCCGCCACCAAACG
TTTCGGCGAGAAGCAGGCCATTATCGCCGGCATGGCGGCCGACGCGCTGGGCTACGTCTTGCTGGCGTTC
GCGACGCGAGGCTGGATGGCCTTCCCCATTATGATTCTTCTCGCTTCCGGCGGCATCGGGATGCCCGCGT
TGCAGGCCATGCTGTCCAGGCAGGTAGATGACGACCATCAGGGACAGCTTCAAGGATCGCTCGCGGCTCT
TACCAGCCTAACTTCGATCATTGGACCGCTGATCGTCACGGCGATTTATGCCGCCTCGGCGAGCACATGG
AACGGGTTGGCATGGATTGTAGGCGCCGCCCTATACCTTGTCTGCCTCCCCGCGTTGCGTCGCGGTGCAT
GGAGCCGGGCCACCTCGACCTGAATGGAAGCCGGCGGCACCTCGCTAACGGATTCACCACTCCAAGAATT
GGAGCCAATCAATTCTTGCGGAGAACTGTGAATGCGCAAACCAACCCTTGGCAGAACATATCCATCGCGT
CCGCCATCTCCAGCAGCCGCACGCGGCGCATCTCGGGCAGCGTTGGGTCCTGGCCACGGGTGCGCATGAT
CGTGCTCCTGTCGTTGAGGACCCGGCTAGGCTGGCGGGGTTGCCTTACTGGTTAGCAGAATGAATCACCG
ATACGCGAGCGAACGTGAAGCGACTGCTGCTGCAAAACGTCTGCGACCTGAGCAACAACATGAATGGTCT
TCGGTTTCCGTGTTTCGTAAAGTCTGGAAACGCGGAAGTCCCCTACGTGCTGCTGAAGTTGCCCGCAACA
GAGAGTGGAACCAACCGGTGATACCACGATACTATGACTGAGAGTCAACGCCATGAGCGGCCTCATTTCT
TATTCTGAGTTACAACAGTCCGCACCGCTGTCCGGTAGCTCCTTCCGGTGGGCGCGGGGCATGACTATCG
TCGCCGCACTTATGACTGTCTTCTTTATCATGCAACTCGTAGGACAGGTGCCGGCAGCGCCCAACAGTCC
CCCGGCCACGGGGCCTGCCACCATACCCACGCCGAAACAAGCGCCCTGCACCATTATGTTCCGGATCTGC
ATCGCAGGATGCTGCTGGCTACCCTGTGGAACACCTACATCTGTATTAACGAAGCGCTAACCGTTTTTAT
CAGGCTCTGGGAGGCAGAATAAATGATCATATCGTCAATTATTACCTCCACGGGGAGAGCCTGAGCAAAC
TGGCCTCAGGCATTTGAGAAGCACACGGTCACACTGCTTCCGGTAGTCAATAAACCGGTAAACCAGCAAT
AGACATAAGCGGCTATTTAACGACCCTGCCCTGAACCGACGACCGGGTCGAATTTGCTTTCGAATTTCTG
CCATTCATCCGCTTATTATCACTTATTCAGGCGTAGCACCAGGCGTTTAAGGGCACCAATAACTGCCTTA
AAAAAATTACGCCCCGCCCTGCCACTCATCGCAGTACTGTTGTAATTCATTAAGCATTCTGCCGACATGG
AAGCCATCACAGACGGCATGATGAACCTGAATCGCCAGCGGCATCAGCACCTTGTCGCCTTGCGTATAAT
ATTTGCCCATGGTGAAAACGGGGGCGAAGAAGTTGTCCATATTGGCCACGTTTAAATCAAAACTGGTGAA
ACTCACCCAGGGATTGGCTGAGACGAAAAACATATTCTCAATAAACCCTTTAGGGAAATAGGCCAGGTTT
TCACCGTAACACGCCACATCTTGCGAATATATGTGTAGAAACTGCCGGAAATCGTCGTGGTATTCACTCC
AGAGCGATGAAAACGTTTCAGTTTGCTCATGGAAAACGGTGTAACAAGGGTGAACACTATCCCATATCAC
CAGCTCACCGTCTTTCATTGCCATACG
