>Addgene plasmid #70166 | pZ001 (AacC2c1 locus) | addgene partial sequence | sequence record 132316 | p15A-F  5'-gattacgcgcagaccaaaac-3'
TCTTATTAATCAGATAAAATATTTTTAGAGTGTTCTGACGGCTAAAGGCCGTGCTTATCATCCATCGAAA
ACGGCAACGCACATTTATCAGATGTTCGCAATGATGGACCCATAAAAGGGGGCCGTGAGTGTCTAAGCCG
GCAGTACAGCCTATTAGGCACAATAATGCACATTGTTGGGTGAAAACTCCAAGTTCGTGGTGGAAAGGAG
GTTTCTGGAGTGAAAAAGCCGAATCTGAAAAATCAGCAAAAGCGCATCACCATCGCGCTCAGGCTTACGG
TTGCATCGTCGCGACACAAGTAACAAACCCGTGTGGATGGAGTGCGCTAGGTGCGCTCCATCCCCCCATC
CTTGAACAGAGGTGCGAACATGGCCGTCAAATCCATCAAAGTGAAACTTCGTCTCGACGATATGCCGGAG
ATTCGGGCCGGTCTATGGAAACTTCATAAGGAAGTCAATGCGGGGGTTCGATATTACACGGAATGGCTCA
GTCTTCTCCGTCAAGAGAACTTGTATCGAAGAAGTCCGAATGGGGACGGAGAGCAAGAATGTGATAAGAC
TGCAGAAGAATGCAAAGCCGAATTGTTGGAGCGGCTGCGCGCGCGTCAAGTGGAGAATGGACACCGTGGT
CCGGCGGGATCGGACGATGAATTGCTGCAGTTGGCGCGTCAACTCTATGAGTTGTTGGTTCCGCAGGCGA
TAGGTGCGAAAGGCGACGCGCAGCAAATTGCCCGCAAATTTTTGAGCCCCTTGGCCGACAAGGACGCAGT
TGGTGGGCTTGGAATCGCGAAGGCGGGGAACAAACCGCGGTGGGTTCGCATGCGCGAAGCGGGGGAACCA
GGCTGGGAAGAGGAGAAGGAGAAGGCTGAGACGAGGAAATCTGCGGATCGGACTGCGGATGTTTTGCGCG
CGCTCGCGGATTTTGGGTTAAAGCCACTGATGCGCGTATACACCGATTCTGAGATGTCATCGGTGGAGTG
GAAACCGCTTCGGAA
