>Addgene plasmid #70166 | pZ001 (AacC2c1 locus) | addgene partial sequence | sequence record 132322 | pBRrevBam 5'-GGTGATGTCGGCGATATAGG-3'
GCGCCGGTGATGCCGGCCACGATGCGTCCGGCGTAGAGGATCCACAGGACGGGTGTGGTCGCCATGATCG
CGTAGTCGATAGTGGCTCCAAGTAGCGAAGCGAGCAGGACTGGGCGGCGGCCAAAGCGGTCGGACAGTGC
TCCGAGAACGGGTGCGCATAGAAATTGCATCAACGCATATAGCGCTAGCAGCACGCCATAGTGACTGGCG
ATGCTGTCGGAATGGACGATATCCCGCAAGAGGCCCGGCAGTACCGGCATAACCAAGCCTATGCCTACAG
CATCCAGGGTGACGGTGCCGAGGATGACGATGAGCGCATTGTTAGATTTCATACACGGTGCCTGACTGCG
TTAGCAATTTAACTGTGATAAACTACCGCATTAAAGCTGTTATAACCCCGATGGTGGTCGTTTCGCTGAC
ATCAGTGCCACTTCTCAGATCGCTCGCTCAGTGATCCGACTTCCTTGGCCTGCATCGTCATAATCCAACG
CATTGCAGTGCCACTTCTCAGATCGCTCGCTCAGTGATCCGACTTCTTTCATTGTCTCATCTCCTTTAAC
TTCATTAGTGCCACTTCTCAGATCGCTCGCTCAGTGATCCGACATACGGCGGGGAATCCCACGGCGAATT
ACTCAAGGCTTGTGCCACTTCTCAGATCGCTCGCTCAGTGATCCGACAGTACACGGTACTAAAGGACGCC
CCTTTTTATAAAGGGTGCCACTTCTCAGATCGCTCGCTCAGTGATCCGACGGATGCATCATTCGTCTTTT
TACCTTTACCAAACAGTGCCACTTCTCAGATCGCTCGCTCAGTGATCCGACAGCGGGCGCTCGCAGCCCT
TGAACCACGCGGAGATCCAAGCCCATAAACGAGCACTTGATGTTTCCCATCGATTTCATCTCGTTTCATT
CTCGTTCTCTCCCGTCGTTTTCGCCGCGAATCCCTTGTCCCACCTATGATTCGAGCGCCTCCCAGGGTTT
TCGCCCTGAACAGGCGCTCGAAAGGTCAGAACACTG
